>Addgene plasmid #173971 | pGL3-noSV40-EC1.45-human_min1-coelacanth_min2 | addgene full sequence | sequence record 341734 | Addgene NGS Result
CATTCCGGTACTGTTGGTAAAGCCACCATGGAAGACGCCAAAAACATAAAGAAAGGCCCGGCGCCATTCT
ATCCGCTGGAAGATGGAACCGCTGGAGAGCAACTGCATAAGGCTATGAAGAGATACGCCCTGGTTCCTGG
AACAATTGCTTTTACAGATGCACATATCGAGGTGGACATCACTTACGCTGAGTACTTCGAAATGTCCGTT
CGGTTGGCAGAAGCTATGAAACGATATGGGCTGAATACAAATCACAGAATCGTCGTATGCAGTGAAAACT
CTCTTCAATTCTTTATGCCGGTGTTGGGCGCGTTATTTATCGGAGTTGCAGTTGCGCCCGCGAACGACAT
TTATAATGAACGTGAATTGCTCAACAGTATGGGCATTTCGCAGCCTACCGTGGTGTTCGTTTCCAAAAAG
GGGTTGCAAAAAATTTTGAACGTGCAAAAAAAGCTCCCAATCATCCAAAAAATTATTATCATGGATTCTA
AAACGGATTACCAGGGATTTCAGTCGATGTACACGTTCGTCACATCTCATCTACCTCCCGGTTTTAATGA
ATACGATTTTGTGCCAGAGTCCTTCGATAGGGACAAGACAATTGCACTGATCATGAACTCCTCTGGATCT
ACTGGTCTGCCTAAAGGTGTCGCTCTGCCTCATAGAACTGCCTGCGTGAGATTCTCGCATGCCAGAGATC
CTATTTTTGGCAATCAAATCATTCCGGATACTGCGATTTTAAGTGTTGTTCCATTCCATCACGGTTTTGG
AATGTTTACTACACTCGGATATTTGATATGTGGATTTCGAGTCGTCTTAATGTATAGATTTGAAGAAGAG
CTGTTTCTGAGGAGCCTTCAGGATTACAAGATTCAAAGTGCGCTGCTGGTGCCAACCCTATTCTCCTTCT
TCGCCAAAAGCACTCTGATTGACAAATACGATTTATCTAATTTACACGAAATTGCTTCTGGTGGCGCTCC
CCTCTCTAAGGAAGTCGGGGAAGCGGTTGCCAAGAGGTTCCATCTGCCAGGTATCAGGCAAGGATATGGG
CTCACTGAGACTACATCAGCTATTCTGATTACACCCGAGGGGGATGATAAACCGGGCGCGGTCGGTAAAG
TTGTTCCATTTTTTGAAGCGAAGGTTGTGGATCTGGATACCGGGAAAACGCTGGGCGTTAATCAAAGAGG
CGAACTGTGTGTGAGAGGTCCTATGATTATGTCCGGTTATGTAAACAATCCGGAAGCGACCAACGCCTTG
ATTGACAAGGATGGATGGCTACATTCTGGAGACATAGCTTACTGGGACGAAGACGAACACTTCTTCATCG
TTGACCGCCTGAAGTCTCTGATTAAGTACAAAGGCTATCAGGTGGCTCCCGCTGAATTGGAATCCATCTT
GCTCCAACACCCCAACATCTTCGACGCAGGTGTCGCAGGTCTTCCCGACGATGACGCCGGTGAACTTCCC
GCCGCCGTTGTTGTTTTGGAGCACGGAAAGACGATGACGGAAAAAGAGATCGTGGATTACGTCGCCAGTC
AAGTAACAACCGCGAAAAAGTTGCGCGGAGGAGTTGTGTTTGTGGACGAAGTACCGAAAGGTCTTACCGG
AAAACTCGACGCAAGAAAAATCAGAGAGATCCTCATAAAGGCCAAGAAGGGCGGAAAGATCGCCGTGTAA
TTCTAGAGTCGGGGCGGCCGGCCGCTTCGAGCAGACATGATAAGATACATTGATGAGTTTGGACAAACCA
CAACTAGAATGCAGTGAAAAAAATGCTTTATTTGTGAAATTTGTGATGCTATTGCTTTATTTGTAACCAT
TATAAGCTGCAATAAACAAGTTAACAACAACAATTGCATTCATTTTATGTTTCAGGTTCAGGGGGAGGTG
TGGGAGGTTTTTTAAAGCAAGTAAAACCTCTACAAATGTGGTAAAATCGATAAGGATCTGGATCCGTCGA
CCGATGCCCTTGAGAGCCTTCAACCCAGTCAGCTCCTTCCGGTGGGCGCGGGGCATGACTATCGTCGCCG
CACTTATGACTGTCTTCTTTATCATGCAACTCGTAGGACAGGTGCCGGCAGCGCTCTTCCGCTTCCTCGC
TCACTGACTCGCTGCGCTCGGTCGTTCGGCTGCGGCGAGCGGTATCAGCTCACTCAAAGGCGGTAATACG
GTTATCCACAGAATCAGGGGATAACGCAGGAAAGAACATGTGAGCAAAAGGCCAGCAAAAGGCCAGGAAC
CGTAAAAAGGCCGCGTTGCTGGCGTTTTTCCATAGGCTCCGCCCCCCTGACGAGCATCACAAAAATCGAC
GCTCAAGTCAGAGGTGGCGAAACCCGACAGGACTATAAAGATACCAGGCGTTTCCCCCTGGAAGCTCCCT
CGTGCGCTCTCCTGTTCCGACCCTGCCGCTTACCGGATACCTGTCCGCCTTTCTCCCTTCGGGAAGCGTG
GCGCTTTCTCATAGCTCACGCTGTAGGTATCTCAGTTCGGTGTAGGTCGTTCGCTCCAAGCTGGGCTGTG
TGCACGAACCCCCCGTTCAGCCCGACCGCTGCGCCTTATCCGGTAACTATCGTCTTGAGTCCAACCCGGT
AAGACACGACTTATCGCCACTGGCAGCAGCCACTGGTAACAGGATTAGCAGAGCGAGGTATGTAGGCGGT
GCTACAGAGTTCTTGAAGTGGTGGCCTAACTACGGCTACACTAGAAGAACAGTATTTGGTATCTGCGCTC
TGCTGAAGCCAGTTACCTTCGGAAAAAGAGTTGGTAGCTCTTGATCCGGCAAACAAACCACCGCTGGTAG
CGGTGGTTTTTTTGTTTGCAAGCAGCAGATTACGCGCAGAAAAAAAGGATCTCAAGAAGATCCTTTGATC
TTTTCTACGGGGTCTGACGCTCAGTGGAACGAAAACTCACGTTAAGGGATTTTGGTCATGAGATTATCAA
AAAGGATCTTCACCTAGATCCTTTTAAATTAAAAATGAAGTTTTAAATCAATCTAAAGTATATATGAGTA
AACTTGGTCTGACAGTTACCAATGCTTAATCAGTGAGGCACCTATCTCAGCGATCTGTCTATTTCGTTCA
TCCATAGTTGCCTGACTCCCCGTCGTGTAGATAACTACGATACGGGAGGGCTTACCATCTGGCCCCAGTG
CTGCAATGATACCGCGAGACCCACGCTCACCGGCTCCAGATTTATCAGCAATAAACCAGCCAGCCGGAAG
GGCCGAGCGCAGAAGTGGTCCTGCAACTTTATCCGCCTCCATCCAGTCTATTAATTGTTGCCGGGAAGCT
AGAGTAAGTAGTTCGCCAGTTAATAGTTTGCGCAACGTTGTTGCCATTGCTACAGGCATCGTGGTGTCAC
GCTCGTCGTTTGGTATGGCTTCATTCAGCTCCGGTTCCCAACGATCAAGGCGAGTTACATGATCCCCCAT
GTTGTGCAAAAAAGCGGTTAGCTCCTTCGGTCCTCCGATCGTTGTCAGAAGTAAGTTGGCCGCAGTGTTA
TCACTCATGGTTATGGCAGCACTGCATAATTCTCTTACTGTCATGCCATCCGTAAGATGCTTTTCTGTGA
CTGGTGAGTACTCAACCAAGTCATTCTGAGAATAGTGTATGCGGCGACCGAGTTGCTCTTGCCCGGCGTC
AATACGGGATAATACCGCGCCACATAGCAGAACTTTAAAAGTGCTCATCATTGGAAAACGTTCTTCGGGG
CGAAAACTCTCAAGGATCTTACCGCTGTTGAGATCCAGTTCGATGTAACCCACTCGTGCACCCAACTGAT
CTTCAGCATCTTTTACTTTCACCAGCGTTTCTGGGTGAGCAAAAACAGGAAGGCAAAATGCCGCAAAAAA
GGGAATAAGGGCGACACGGAAATGTTGAATACTCATACTCTTCCTTTTTCAATATTATTGAAGCATTTAT
CAGGGTTATTGTCTCATGAGCGGATACATATTTGAATGTATTTAGAAAAATAAACAAATAGGGGTTCCGC
GCACATTTCCCCGAAAAGTGCCACCTG
[124 nt withheld, positions 4018-4141]
C
[91 nt withheld, positions 4143-4233]
A
[49 nt withheld, positions 4235-4283]
CCTTTGACGTTGGAGTCCACGTTCTTT
[37 nt withheld, positions 4311-4347]
ACCCTATCTCGGTCTATTCTTTTGATTTATAAGGGATTTTGCCGATTTCGGCCTATTGGTTAAAAAATGA
GCTGATTTAACAAAAATTTAACGCGAATTTTAACAAAATATTAACGCTTACAATTTGCCATTCGCCATTC
AGGCTGCGCAACTGTTGGGAAGGGCGATCGGTGCGGGCCTCTTCGCTATTACGCCAGCCCAAGCTACCAT
GATAAGTAAGTAATATTAAGGTACGGGAGGTACTTGGAGCGGCCGCAATAAAATATCTTTATTTTCATTA
CATCTGTGTGTTGGTTTTTTGTGTGAATCGATAGTACTAACATACGCTCTCCATCAAAACAAAACGAAAC
AAAACAAACTAGCAAAATAGGCTGTCCCCAGTGCAAGTGCAGGTGCCAGAACATTTCTCTATCGATAGGT
ACGCCATGTAGCTGCTCTTCCGTGGACGCGGATGCTTCCTGCCTCATAGCCGGGTCGCCTCCGCGCTAAC
CCCGTTGAACCTTGCAACCAGCCCCTCTAGAGTGTGGAAGAAAGGAGCATCGACCCAGCCTCAGGTTTCA
CTTCTGTTCTAGTTTATCTATCTAACTTAGACCACATGTCTGTGCTTTCAGAAAATTTTCCCATTTTTGA
ATCACTAACAGTACCCTTTATTCTTACTACTGCCAGGGATTCACTATTTTTAAACAGCTCGAGTTACTGT
TTTCAGGGTTTTAAGCACCAGCTGGTAGTGATTGTGAGGATGGGTATTTGATTAGCTTTCAGCTGCCACT
GGTTTCCCTGAGTTCCTGTTTGAGGATTAACATATTTGGTTCTGGTGAATGTTGGGCTGTAATACATACC
AGATCAACTGGGCCCACACAGGAAAAAAAAAATGATGGTTTCTTCCATAGTGTCTTATGTATGGACGTCT
AAATAGACTGTTGTTGGCTGAGTTTTGTCTTTCAGATCTGCGATCTGCATCTCAATTAGTCAGCAACCAT
AGTCCCGCCCCTAACTCCGCCCATCCCGCCCCTAACTCCGCCCAGTTCCGCCCATTCTCCGCCCCATCGC
TGACTAATTTTTTTTATTTATGCAGAGGCCGAGGCCGCCTCGGCCTCTGAGCTATTCCAGAAGTAGTGAG
GAGGCTTTTTTGGAGGCCTAGGCTTTTGCAAAAAGCTTGG
Features (pLannotate 1.2.2; 12 found; start..end, strand, type, name):
     28..1680    +  CDS            luciferase: firefly luciferase; luc+; enhanced luc+ version of the luciferase gene
   1721..1842    -  polyA_signal   SV40 poly(A) signal: SV40 polyadenylation signal
   1865..1933    -  CDS            large T antigen (fragment): large T antigen from SV40 (simian virus 40)
   1955..2087    +  CDS            TcR (fragment): tetracycline efflux protein; tet; confers resistance to tetracycline
   2267..2855    -  rep_origin     ori: high-copy-number ColE1/pMB1/pBR322/pUC origin of replication
   3026..3886    -  CDS            AmpR: β-lactamase; bla; confers resistance to ampicillin, carbenicillin, and related antibiotics
   3887..3991    -  promoter       AmpR promoter: bla
   4018..4446    +  rep_origin     f1 ori (sequence partly withheld): f1 bacteriophage origin of replication; arrow indicates direction of (+) strand synthesis
   4478..4545    -  CDS            lacZα (fragment): LacZα fragment of β-galactosidase; lacZ fragment
   4604..4652    +  polyA_signal   poly(A) signal: synthetic polyadenylation signal
   4666..4757    +  misc_feature   pause site: RNA polymerase II transcriptional pause signal from the human α2 globin gene
   5303..5499    +  promoter       SV40 promoter: SV40 early promoter
