[The description below was written by a language model from this plasmid's Addgene catalogue record and pLannotate feature annotations shown in this document.]
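Description:
pGL3-noSV40-EC1.45-human_min1-coelacanth_min2 is a firefly luciferase enhancer reporter built on the Promega pGL3-Promoter backbone for transfection into cultured cells. It is maintained in E. coli as a high-copy plasmid through a ColE1/pUC-type origin and selected with ampicillin via the β-lactamase gene and its bla promoter. An f1 origin is also present, which permits single-stranded DNA production. The short large T antigen, TcR and lacZα fragments picked up by annotation are backbone remnants rather than functional genes.

The reporter unit consists of the SV40 early promoter driving the luc+ coding sequence, terminated by the SV40 polyadenylation signal. Upstream of the test region lie a synthetic poly(A) signal and the human α2-globin RNA polymerase II pause site, standard pGL3 elements that block read-through transcription from the backbone and so lower background signal. The 491 bp insert is a chimeric element from the SOX9 enhancer cluster EC1.45, joining human minimal region 1 (min1) to the coelacanth version of minimal region 2 (min2). It is not annotated in the feature table, but the unannotated interval between the pause site and the SV40 promoter is large enough to hold it, which would suggest placement just upstream of the promoter. The cloning sites are not recorded. The name contains "noSV40", yet both the catalogue entry and the sequence annotation list an SV40 promoter, and the record does not explain what the label refers to.

The plasmid measures how well this hybrid enhancer boosts luciferase output from a minimal promoter. This allows comparison of human and coelacanth sequences to assess functional conservation of the min2 region, in the context of work on long-range SOX9 enhancers in human neural crest and craniofacial disease.
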