Addgene plasmid #173971: pGL3-noSV40-EC1.45-human_min1-coelacanth_min2
Purpose: Firefly luciferase enhancer reporter plasmid.
Depositing lab: Joanna Wysocka. Depositing organization: Stanford University. Publication: Loss of Extreme Long-Range Enhancers in Human Neural Crest Drives a Craniofacial Disorder. Long HK, Osterwalder M, Welsh IC, Hansen K, Davies JOJ, Liu YE, Koska M, Adams AT, Aho R, Arora N, Ikeda K, Williams RM, Sauka-Spengler T, Porteus MH, Mohun T, Dickel DE, Swigut T, Hughes JR, Higgs DR, Visel A, Selleri L, Wysocka J. Cell Stem Cell. 2020 Nov 5;27(5):765-783.e14. doi: 10.1016/j.stem.2020.09.001. Epub 2020 Sep 28. PubMed 32991838.
Backbone
  Vector backbone: pGL3-Promoter, GenBank: U47298.2
  Backbone manufacturer: Promega
  Backbone size w/o insert (bp): 5016
  Vector type: Luciferase
Growth in bacteria
  Bacterial resistance: Ampicillin, 100 μg/mL
  Growth temperature: 37°C
  Growth strain: DH5alpha
  Copy number: High Copy
Gene/Insert
  Gene/Insert name: Human minimal enhancer region 1 (min1) and coelacanth minimal enhancer region 2 (min2) from SOX9 enhancer cluster EC1.45
  Species: H. sapiens (human)
  Insert size (bp): 491
  Mutation: None
  Promoter: SV40 promoter
  Cloning method: Restriction Enzyme; 5′ cloning site unknown (unknown if destroyed)
  Sequencing primers: 5′ CGCTCTCCATCAAAACAAAACG; 3′ GAGTTAGGGGCGGGATGG
Terms and licenses: Academic/Nonprofit Terms; Industry Terms: Not Available to Industry
How to cite: pGL3-noSV40-EC1.45-human_min1-coelacanth_min2 was a gift from Joanna Wysocka (Addgene plasmid # 173971 ; http://n2t.net/addgene:173971 ; RRID:Addgene_173971)
