>Addgene plasmid #173971 | pGL3-noSV40-EC1.45-human_min1-coelacanth_min2 | depositor partial sequence | sequence record 337442 | human_min1-coelacanth_min2
GCCATGTAGCTGCTCTTCCGTGGACGCGGATGCTTCCTGCCTCATAGCCGGGTCGCCTCCGCGCTAACCC
CGTTGAACCTTGCAACCAGCCCCTCTAGAGTGTGGAAGAAAGGAGCATCGACCCAGCCTCAGGTTTCACT
TCTGTTCTAGTTTATCTATCTAACTTAGACCACATGTCTGTGCTTTCAGAAAATTTTCCCATTTTTGAAT
CACTAACAGTACCCTTTATTCTTACTACTGCCAGGGATTCACTATTTTTAAACAGCTCGAGTTACTGTTT
TCAGGGTTTTAAGCACCAGCTGGTAGTGATTGTGAGGATGGGTATTTGATTAGCTTTCAGCTGCCACTGG
TTTCCCTGAGTTCCTGTTTGAGGATTAACATATTTGGTTCTGGTGAATGTTGGGCTGTAATACATACCAG
ATCAACTGGGCCCACACAGGAAAAAAAAAATGATGGTTTCTTCCATAGTGTCTTATGTATGGACGTCTAA
ATAGACTGTTGTTGGCTGAGTTTTGTCTTTC
